>Addgene plasmid #66993 | G protein alpha-s-HaloTag | depositor full sequence | sequence record 122192 | G protein alpha-s-HaloTag sequence 7299 bps
GGCGTAATCTGCTGCTTGCAAACAAAAAAACCACCGCTACCAGCGGTGGTTTGTTTGCCGGATCAAGAGC
TACCAACTCTTTTTCCGAAGGTAACTGGCTTCAGCAGAGCGCAGATACCAAATACTGTCCTTCTAGTGTA
GCCGTAGTTAGGCCACCACTTCAAGAACTCTGTAGCACCGCCTACATACCTCGCTCTGCTAATCCTGTTA
CCAGTGGCTGCTGCCAGTGGCGATAAGTCGTGTCTTACCGGGTTGGACTCAAGACGATAGTTACCGGATA
AGGCGCAGCGGTCGGGCTGAACGGGGGGTTCGTGCACACAGCCCAGCTTGGAGCGAACGACCTACACCGA
ACTGAGATACCTACAGCGTGAGCATTGAGAAAGCGCCACGCTTCCCGAAGGGAGAAAGGCGGACAGGTAT
CCGGTAAGCGGCAGGGTCGGAACAGGAGAGCGCACGAGGGAGCTTCCAGGGGGAAACGCCTGGTATCTTT
ATAGTCCTGTCGGGTTTCGCCACCTCTGACTTGAGCGTCGATTTTTGTGATGCTCGTCAGGGGGGCGGAG
CCTATGGAAAAACGCCAGCAACGCAAGCTAGCTTCTAGCTAGAAATTGTAAACGTTAATATTTTGTTAAA
ATTCGCGTTAAATTTTTGTTAAATCAGCTCATTTTTTAACCAATAGGCCGAAATCGGCAAAATCCCTTAT
AAATCAAAAGAATAGCCCGAGATAGGGT
[37 nt withheld, positions 729-765]
AAAGAACGTGGACTCCAACGTCAAAGGGCGAAAAACCGTCTATCAGGGCGATGGCC
[115 nt withheld, positions 822-936]
G
[144 nt withheld, positions 938-1081]
ACCGTATAACGTGCTTTCCTCGTTG
[64 nt withheld, positions 1107-1170]
CTGGATTACCAAAGGGCCTCGTGATACGCCTATTTTTATAGGTTAATGTCATGATAATAATGGTTTCTTA
GACGTCAGGTGGCACTTTTCGGGGAAATGTGCGCGGAACCCCTATTTGTTTATTTTTCTAAATACATTCA
AATATGTATCCGCTCATGAGACAATAACCCTGATAAATGCTTCAATAATATTGAAAAAGGAAGAGTATGA
GTATTCAACATTTCCGTGTCGCCCTTATTCCCTTTTTTGCGGCATTTTGCCTTCCTGTTTTTGCTCACCC
AGAAACGCTGGTGAAAGTAAAAGATGCTGAAGATCAGTTGGGTGCACGAGTGGGTTACATCGAACTGGAT
CTCAACAGCGGTAAGATCCTTGAGAGTTTTCGCCCCGAAGAACGTTTTCCAATGATGAGCACTTTTAAAG
TTCTGCTATGTGGCGCGGTATTATCCCGTGTTGACGCCGGGCAAGAGCAACTCGGTCGCCGCATACACTA
TTCTCAGAATGACTTGGTTGAGTACTCACCAGTCACAGAAAAGCATCTTACGGATGGCATGACAGTAAGA
GAATTATGCAGTGCTGCCATAACCATGAGTGATAACACTGCGGCCAACTTACTTCTGACAACGATCGGAG
GACCGAAGGAGCTAACCGCTTTTTTGCACAACATGGGGGATCATGTAACTCGCCTTGATCGTTGGGAACC
GGAGCTGAATGAAGCCATACCAAACGACGAGCGTGACACCACGATGCCTGCAGCAATGGCAACAACGTTG
CGCAAACTATTAACTGGCGAACTACTTACTCTAGCTTCCCGGCAACAATTAATAGACTGGATGGAGGCGG
ATAAAGTTGCAGGACCACTTCTGCGCTCGGCCCTTCCGGCTGGCTGGTTTATTGCTGATAAATCTGGAGC
CGGTGAGCGTGGGTCTCGCGGTATCATTGCAGCACTGGGGCCAGATGGTAAGCCCTCCCGTATCGTAGTT
ATCTACACGACGGGGAGTCAGGCAACTATGGATGAACGAAATAGACAGATCGCTGAGATAGGTGCCTCAC
TGATTAAGCATTGGTAACTGTCAGACCAAGTTTACTCATATATACTTTAGATTGATTTAAAACTTCATTT
TTAATTTCTCTAGCGCGTTGACATTGATTATTGACTAGTTATTAATAGTAATCAATTACGGGGTCATTAG
TTCATAGCCCATATATGGAGTTCCGCGTTACATAACTTACGGTAAATGGCCCGCCTGGCTGACCGCCCAA
CGACCCCCGCCCATTGACGTCAATAATGACGTATGTTCCCATAGTAACGCCAATAGGGACTTTCCATTGA
CGTCAATGGGTGGACTATTTACGGTAAACTGCCCACTTGGCAGTACATCAAGTGTATCATATGCCAAGTA
CGCCCCCTATTGACGTCAATGACGGTAAATGGCCCGCCTGGCATTATGCCCAGTACATGACCTTATGGGA
CTTTCCTACTTGGCAGTACATCTACGTATTAGTCATCGCTATTACCATGGTGATGCGGTTTTGGCAGTAC
ATCAATGGGCGTGGATAGCGGTTTGACTCACGGGGATTTCCAAGTCTCCACCCCATTGACGTCAATGGGA
GTTTGTTTTGGCACCAAAATCAACGGGACTTTCCAAAATGTCGTAACAACTCCGCCCCATTGACGCAAAT
GGGCGGTAGGCGTGTACGGTGGGAGGTCTATATAAGCAGAGCTCTCTGGCTAACTAGAGAACCCACTGCT
TACTGGCTTATCGAAATTAATACGACTCACTATAGGGAGACCCAAGCTTGGTCGACCAATTCCGCAGCAG
CAGCTCCCGCGGCTCCTGCTCTGCTCCGCCTCGGCCCCGGAGCGAGGGGCGGAGAGCCGCGCGCTTGCCT
TAGTCCGAGCCGCCACCCTCCCCGCGTTCCCCGCTTTCCCGGCCCGCCCGAGGCCGCCCGCCCCGTCCCC
GCCGCCCCGCAGCCCGGCCGCGCCCCGCCGCCGCCATGGGCTGCCTCGGCAACAGTAAGACCGAGGACCA
GCGCAACGAGGAGAAGGCGCAGCGCGAGGCCAACAAAAAGATCGAGAAGCAGCTGCAGAAGGACAAGCAG
GTCTACCGGGCCACGCACCGCCTGCTGCTGCTGGGTGCTGGAGAGTCTGGCAAAAGCACCATTGTGAAGC
AGATGAGGATTCTACATGTTAATGGGTTTAACGGAGAGGGATCCGGGGGAGGCGGGAGCGGTGGGGGAGG
CAGTGAAATCGGTACAGGCTTCCCCTTCGACCCCCATTATGTGGAAGTCCTGGGCGAGCGTATGCACTAC
GTCGATGTTGGACCGCGGGATGGCACGCCTGTGCTGTTCCTGCACGGTAACCCGACCTCGTCCTACCTGT
GGCGCAACATCATCCCGCATGTAGCACCGAGTCATCGGTGCATTGCTCCAGACCTGATCGGGATGGGAAA
ATCGGACAAACCAGACCTCGATTATTTCTTCGACGACCACGTCCGCTACCTCGATGCCTTCATCGAAGCC
TTGGGTTTGGAAGAGGTCGTCCTGGTCATCCACGACTGGGGCTCAGCTCTCGGATTCCACTGGGCCAAGC
GCAATCCGGAACGGGTCAAAGGTATTGCATGTATGGAATTCATCCGGCCTATCCCGACGTGGGACGAATG
GCCAGAATTCGCCCGTGAGACCTTCCAGGCCTTCCGGACCGCCGACGTCGGCCGAGAGTTGATCATCGAT
CAGAACGCTTTCATCGAGGGTGCGCTCCCGATGGGGGTCGTCCGTCCGCTTACGGAGGTCGAGATGGACC
ACTATCGCGAGCCCTTCCTCAAGCCTGTTGACCGAGAGCCACTGTGGCGATTCCCCAACGAGCTGCCCAT
CGCCGGTGAGCCCGCGAACATCGTCGCGCTCGTCGAGGCATACATGAACTGGCTGCACCAGTCACCTGTC
CCGAAGTTGTTGTTCTGGGGCACACCCGGCGTACTGATCCCCCCGGCCGAAGCCGCGAGACTTGCCGAAA
GCCTCCCCAACTGCAAGACAGTGGACATCGGCCCGGGATTGTTCTTGCTCCAGGAAGACAACCCGGACCT
TATCGGCAGTGAGATCGCGCGCTGGCTCCCCGGGCTGGCCGGCTCAGGGGGCGGTGGCAGCGGGGGTGGC
GGATCCGATGGTGAGAAGGCCACCAAAGTGCAGGACATCAAAAACAACCTGAAGGAGGCCATTGAAACCA
TTGTGGCCGCCATGAGCAACCTGGTGCCCCCCGTGGAGCTGGCCAACCCTGAGAACCAGTTCAGAGTGGA
CTACATTCTGAGCGTGATGAACGTGCCAAACTTTGACTTCCCACCTGAATTCTATGAGCATGCCAAGGCT
CTGTGGGAGGATGAGGGAGTTCGTGCCTGCTACGAGCGCTCCAACGAGTACCAGCTGATCGACTGTGCCC
AGTACTTCCTGGACAAGATTGATGTGATCAAGCAGGCCGAGTACATGCCGACTGAGCAGGACCTGCTTCG
CTGCCGCGTCCTGACCTCTGGAATCTTTGAGACCAAGTTCCAGGTGGACAAAGTCAACTTCCACATGTTC
GATGTGGGCGGCCAGCGCGATGAACGCCGCAAGTGGATTCAGTGCTTCAATGACGTAACGGCAATTATAT
TCGTGGTGGCCAGCAGCAGCTACAACATGGTCATCCGGGAGGACAACCAGACCAACCGTCTGCAGGAGGC
TCTGAACCTCTTCAAGAGCATCTGGAACAACAGATGGCTGCGTACCATCTCTGTGATCCTCTTCCTCAAC
AAGCAAGATCTGCTTGCTGAGAAGGTCCTCGCTGGGAAATCGAAGATTGAGGACTACTTTCCAGAGTTCG
CTCGCTACACCACTCCTGAGGATGCGACTCCCGAGCCCGGAGAGGACCCACGCGTGACCCGGGCCAAGTA
CTTCATCCGGGATGAGTTTCTGAGAATCAGCACTGCTAGTGGAGATGGACGTCACTACTGCTACCCTCAC
TTTACCTGCGCCGTGGACACTGAGAACATCCGCCGTGTCTTCAACGACTGCCGTGACATCATCCAGCGCA
TGCATCTTCGCCAATACGAGCTGCTCTAAGAAGGGAACGCCCAAATTTAATTCAGCCTTAAGCACAATTA
ATTAAGAGTGAAACGCAATCGTACAAGCAGTTGATCACCCACCATAGGGCATGATCAACACCGCAACCTT
TCCCTTTTCTCCCCAGTGATTCTGAAAACCCCCTCTTCCCTTCAGCTTGCTTAGATGTTCCAAATTTAGT
AAGCTCCAAGCTTGGCCAAGCTTGGTACCGAGCTCGGATCGATCCACTAGTAACGGCCGCCAGTGTGCTG
GAATTCTGCAGATATCCATCACACTGGCGGCCGCTCGAGCATGCATCTAGAGGGCCCTATTCTATAGTGT
CACCTAAATGCTAGAGGATCTTTGTGAAGGAACCTTACTTCTGTGGTGTGACATAATTGGACAAACTACC
TACAGAGATTTAAAGCTCTAAGGTAAATATAAAATTTTTAAGTGTATAATGTGTTAAACTACTGATTCTA
ATTGTTTGTGTATTTTAGATTCCAACCTATGGAACTGATGAATGGGAGCAGTGGTGGAATGCCTTTAATG
AGGAAAACCTGTTTTGCTCAGAAGAAATGCCATCTAGTGATGATGAGGCTACTGCTGACTCTCAACATTC
TACTCCTCCAAAAAAGAAGAGAAAGGTAGAAGACCCCAAGGACTTTCCTTCAGAATTGCTAAGTTTTTTG
AGTCATGCTGTGTTTAGTAATAGAACTCTTGCTTGCTTTGCTATTTACACCACAAAGGAAAAAGCTGCAC
TGCTATACAAGAAAATTATGGAAAAATATTTGATGTATAGTGCCTTGACTAGAGATCATAATCAGCCATA
CCACATTTGTAGAGGTTTTACTTGCTTTAAAAAACCTCCCACACCTCCCCCTGAACCTGAAACATAAAAT
GAATGCAATTGTTGTTGTTAACTTGTTTATTGCAGCTTATAATGGTTACAAATAAAGCAATAGCATCACA
AATTTCACAAATAAAGCATTTTTTTCACTGCATTCTAGTTGTGGTTTGTCCAAACTCATCAATGTATCTT
ATCATGTCTGGATCATCCCGCCATGGTATCAACGCCATATTTCTATTTACAGTAGGGACCTCTTCGTTGT
GTAGGTACCGCTGTATTCCTAGGGAAATAGTAGAGGCACCTTGAACTGTCTGCATCAGCCATATAGCCCC
CGCTGTTCGACTTACAAACACAGGCACAGTACTGACAAACCCATACACCTCCTCTGAAATACCCATAGTT
GCTAGGGCTGTCTCCGAACTCATTACACCCTCCAAAGTCAGAGCTGTAATTTCGCCATCAAGGGCAGCGA
GGGCTTCTCCAGATAAAATAGCTTCTGCCGAGAGTCCCGTAAGGGTAGACACTTCAGCTAATCCCTCGAT
GAGGTCTACTAGAATAGTCAGTGCGGCTCCCATTTTGAAAATTCACTTACTTGATCAGCTTCAGAAGATG
GCGGAGGGCCTCCAACACAGTAATTTTCCTCCCGACTCTTAAAATAGAAAATGTCAAGTCAGTTAAGCAG
GAAGTGGACTAACTGACGCAGCTGGCCGTGCGACATCCTCTTTTAATTAGTTGCTAGGCAACGCCCTCCA
GAGGGCGTGTGGTTTTGCAAGAGGAAGCAAAAGCCTCTCCACCCAGGCCTAGAATGTTTCCACCCAATCA
TTACTATGACAACAGCTGTTTTTTTTAGTATTAAGCAGAGGCCGGGGACCCCTGGGCCCGCTTACTCTGG
AGAAAAAGAAGAGAGGCATTGTAGAGGCTTCCAGAGGCAACTTGTCAAAACAGGACTGCTTCTATTTCTG
TCACACTGTCTGGCCCTGTCACAAGGTCCAGCACCTCCATACCCCCTTTAATAAGCAGTTTGGGAACGGG
TGCGGGTCTTACTCCGCCCATCCCGCCCCTAACTCCGCCCAGTTCCGCCCATTCTCCGCCCCATGGCTGA
CTAATTTTTTTTATTTATGCAGAGGCCGAGGCCGCCTCGGCCTCTGAGCTATTCCAGAAGTAGTGAGGAG
GCTTTTTTGGAGGCCTAGGCTTTTGCAAAAAGCTAATTC
Features (pLannotate 1.2.2; 22 found; start..end, strand, type, name):
      2..570     +  rep_origin     ori: high-copy-number ColE1/pMB1/pBR322/pUC origin of replication
    603..1061    -  rep_origin     f1 ori (sequence partly withheld): f1 bacteriophage origin of replication; arrow indicates direction of (+) strand synthesis
   1049..1170    -  CDS            M13 gene IV (fragment) (sequence partly withheld): pIV; IV; phage assembly
   1272..1376    +  promoter       AmpR promoter: bla
   1377..2237    +  CDS            AmpR: β-lactamase; bla; confers resistance to ampicillin, carbenicillin, and related antibiotics
   2310..2689    +  enhancer       CMV enhancer: human cytomegalovirus immediate early enhancer
   2690..2893    +  promoter       CMV promoter: human cytomegalovirus (CMV) immediate early promoter
   2889..2922    +  LTR            5' LTR (truncated) (fragment): truncated 5' long terminal repeat (LTR) from HIV-1
   2938..2956    +  promoter       T7 promoter: promoter for bacteriophage T7 RNA polymerase
   3166..3378    +  CDS            goa-1 (fragment): GNAO_CAEEL - Experimental evidence at protein level: Swiss-Prot protein existence level 1. Guanine nucleotide-binding proteins (G proteins) are involved as modulators or transducers in various transmembrane signaling systems. In the 1-cell embryo, probably together with gpa-16, controls nuclear rotation and spindle elongation during mitosis (PubMed:14534135). During the first embryonic cell divisions, plays a role in gpr-1/2 cortical localization and in the proper orientation of EMS blastomere mitotic spindle (PubMed:14534135). Polarity determinants (par genes) may regulate lin-5/gpr-1/gpr-2/g
   3412..4290    +  CDS            dhaA: DHAA_RHOSD - Experimental evidence at protein level: Swiss-Prot protein existence level 1. Catalyzes hydrolytic cleavage of carbon-halogen bonds in halogenated aliphatic compounds, leading to the formation of the corresponding primary alcohols, halide ions and protons. Has a broad substrate specificity, which includes primary, secondary and cyclic haloalkanes (chain length > C4). From Rhodococcus sp. (strain TDTM0003).
   4333..5256    +  CDS            Gnal (fragment): GNAL_RAT - Experimental evidence at transcript level: Swiss-Prot protein existence level 2. Guanine nucleotide-binding proteins (G proteins) are involved as modulators or transducers in various transmembrane signaling systems. G(olf) alpha mediates signal transduction within the olfactory neuroepithelium and the basal ganglia. May be involved in some aspect of visual transduction, and in mediating the effect of one or more hormones/neurotransmitters. From Rattus norvegicus (Rat).
   5571..5589    -  promoter       SP6 promoter: promoter for bacteriophage SP6 RNA polymerase
   5597..5671    +  CDS            small t antigen (fragment): SV40 (simian virus 40) small t antigen
   5673..5738    +  intron         small t intron: SV40 (simian virus 40) small t antigen intron
   5868..5888    +  CDS            SV40 NLS: nuclear localization signal of SV40 (simian virus 40) large T antigen
   5895..6029    +  CDS            LT_POVHA (fragment): Protein inferred from homology: Swiss-Prot protein existence level 3. Isoform large T antigen is a key early protein essential for both driving viral replication and inducing cellular transformation. Plays a role in viral genome replication by driving entry of quiescent cells into the cell cycle and by autoregulating the synthesis of viral early mRNA. Displays highly oncogenic activities by corrupting the host cellular checkpoint mechanisms that guard cell division and the transcription, replication, and repair of DNA. Participates in the modulation of cellular gene expression preceeding viral
   6054..6137    +  CDS            large T antigen (fragment): large T antigen from SV40 (simian virus 40)
   6160..6294    +  polyA_signal   SV40 poly(A) signal: SV40 polyadenylation signal
   6295..6663    -  CDS            VP2_POVMA (fragment): Experimental evidence at protein level: Swiss-Prot protein existence level 1. [Isoform VP3]: structural protein that resides within the core of the capsid surrounded by 72 VP1 pentamers. Following virus endocytosis and trafficking to the endoplasmic reticulum, VP2 and VP3 form oligomers and integrate into the endoplasmic reticulum membrane. Heterooligomer VP2-VP3 may create a viroporin for transporting the viral genome across the endoplasmic reticulum membrane to the cytoplasm. Nuclear entry of the viral DNA involves the selective exposure and importin recognition of VP2 or Vp3 nuclear localiz
   7031..7129    -  CDS            VP1_POVMP (fragment): Experimental evidence at protein level: Swiss-Prot protein existence level 1. Forms an icosahedral capsid with a T=7 symmetry and a 40 nm diameter. The capsid is composed of 72 pentamers linked to each other by disulfide bonds and associated with VP2 or VP3 proteins. Interacts with terminal alpha(2,3)-linked sialic acids on the cell surface to provide virion attachment to target cell. This attachment induces virion internalization predominantly through caveolin-mediated endocytosis. Once attached, the virion is internalized by caveolin- mediated endocytosis and traffics to the endoplasmic reti
   7140..7275    +  rep_origin     SV40 ori: SV40 origin of replication
