[The description below was written by a language model from this plasmid's Addgene catalogue record and pLannotate feature annotations shown in this document.]
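Description:
G protein alpha-s-HaloTag is a mammalian expression plasmid built on the pcDNAI/Amp backbone, about 7.3 kb in total. It carries a rat Gnas (G protein alpha-s) cDNA that has been tagged internally rather than at either terminus. It is propagated in E. coli as a high-copy plasmid through a ColE1/pUC-type origin and selected with ampicillin via the β-lactamase gene. An f1 origin is also present, which allows single-stranded DNA production. In mammalian cells, transcription is driven by the human CMV immediate-early enhancer and promoter. The 3′ end of the transcript is processed using the SV40 small t intron and SV40 polyadenylation signal. An SV40 origin permits episomal replication in cells that express large T antigen, and the adjacent polyomavirus-derived fragments in the annotation appear to be backbone sequence. T7 and SP6 promoters flank the HindIII cloning site and serve as sequencing primer sites.

In the roughly 2.5 kb insert, the native BamHI sites of the alpha-s cDNA were removed and residues 73–84 were replaced with Gly-Ser, creating a unique BamHI site. HaloTag was subcloned into this site, with a flexible glycine-serine linker on each side. The automated feature table reflects this layout: the HaloTag is annotated as the Rhodococcus dhaA haloalkane dehalogenase from which it derives, and it is bracketed by two G-alpha fragments. Those fragments are labelled by homology as goa-1 and Gnal, but they correspond to the N- and C-terminal portions of alpha-s. A separate internal EE epitope occupies alpha-s residues 189–194 and provides an antibody handle. The record gives no purpose beyond the tagging itself. HaloTag binds chloroalkane ligands covalently, so a construct like this is suited to fluorescent labelling, imaging or capture of alpha-s in transfected cells.
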