Addgene plasmid #66993: G protein alpha-s-HaloTag
Purpose: G protein alpha-s internally tagged with HaloTag and EE epitope
Depositing lab: Catherine Berlot. Depositing organization: Geisinger Health Center.
Backbone
  Vector backbone: pcDNAI/Amp
  Backbone manufacturer: Invitrogen
  Backbone size w/o insert (bp): 4800
  Total vector size (bp): 7295
  Vector type: Mammalian Expression
Growth in bacteria
  Bacterial resistance: Ampicillin, 100 μg/mL
  Growth temperature: 37°C
  Growth strain: DH10B
  Copy number: High Copy
Gene/Insert
  Gene/Insert name: G-alpha-s-EE-HaloTag (alt name: Gnas)
  Species: R. norvegicus (rat)
  Insert size (bp): 2485
  Mutation: BamHI sites in the alpha-s cDNA were removed and alpha-s residues 73-84 were replaced with Gly-Ser adding a unique BamHI site into which HaloTag was subcloned.
  Entrez Gene: Gnas (a.k.a. ALEX, G-alpha-8, Gnas1, Gnpas, Nesp55, SCG6)
  Promoter: CMV
  Tag / fusion protein: HaloTag flanked by SGGGGSGGGGS on each side was inserted in place of alpha-s residues 73- 84.; internal EE epitope (residues 189-194 in alpha- s sequence are EYMPTE)
  Cloning method: Restriction Enzyme; 5′ cloning site HindIII (not destroyed); 3′ cloning site HindIII (not destroyed)
  Sequencing primers: 5′ T7; 3′ SP6
Resource information
  A portion of this plasmid was derived from a plasmid made by: Alpha-s-EE was produced in the laboratory of Henry Bourne, University of California, San Francisco, CA. HaloTag pHT2 was purchased from Promega.
Terms and licenses: Academic/Nonprofit Terms; Industry Terms: Not Available to Industry
How to cite: G protein alpha-s-HaloTag was a gift from Catherine Berlot (Addgene plasmid # 66993 ; http://n2t.net/addgene:66993 ; RRID:Addgene_66993)
