>Addgene plasmid #66993 | G protein alpha-s-HaloTag | addgene partial sequence | sequence record 121429 | T7 5'-TAATACGACTCACTATAGGG-3'
CGCAGCAGCAGCTCCCGCGGCTCCTGCTCTGCTCCGCCTCGGCCCCGGAGCGAGGGGCGGAGAGCCGCGC
GCTTGCCTTAGTCCGAGCCGCCACCCTCCCCGCGTTCCCCGCTTTCCCGGCCCGCCCGAGGCCGCCCGCC
CCGTCCCCGCCGCCCCGCAGCCCGGCCGCGCCCCGCCGCCGCCATGGGCTGCCTCGGCAACAGTAAGACC
GAGGACCAGCGCAACGAGGAGAAGGCGCAGCGCGAGGCCAACAAAAAGATCGAGAAGCAGCTGCAGAAGG
ACAAGCAGGTCTACCGGGCCACGCACCGCCTGCTGCTGCTGGGTGCTGGAGAGTCTGGCAAAAGCACCAT
TGTGAAGCAGATGAGGATTCTACATGTTAATGGGTTTAACGGAGAGGGATCCGGGGGAGGCGGGAGCGGT
GGGGGAGGCAGTGAAATCGGTACAGGCTTCCCCTTCGACCCCCATTATGTGGAAGTCCTGGGCGAGCGTA
TGCACTACGTCGATGTTGGACCGCGGGATGGCACGCCTGTGCTGTTCCTGCACGGTAACCCGACCTCGTC
CTACCTGTGGCGCAACATCATCCCGCATGTA
