>Addgene plasmid #66993 | G protein alpha-s-HaloTag | addgene partial sequence | sequence record 122193 | SV40-splice-R2 5'-CACAAACAATTAGAATCAGTAG-3'
TTTATATTTACCTTAGAGCTTTAAATCTCTGTAGGTAGTTTGTCCAATTATGTCACACCACAGAAGTAAG
GTTCCTTCACAAAGATCCTCTAGCATTTAGGTGACACTATAGAATAGGGCCCTCTAGATGCATGCTCGAG
CGGCCGCCAGTGTGATGGATATCTGCAGAATTCCAGCACACTGGCGGCCGTTACTAGTGGATCGATCCGA
GCTCGGTACCAAGCTTGGCCAAGCTTGGAGCTTACTAAATTTGGAACATCTAAGCAAGCTGAAGGGAAGA
GGGGGTTTTCAGAATCACTGGGGAGAAAAGGGAAAGGTTGCGGTGTTGATCATGCCCTATGGTGGGTGAT
CAACTGCTTGTACGATTGCNTTTCACTCTTAATTAATTGTGCTTAAGGCTGANTTAAATTTGGGCGTTCC
CTTCTTAGAGCAGCTCGTATTGGCGAAGATGCATGCGCTGGATGATGTCACGGCAGTCGTTGAAGACAC
